>Addgene plasmid #119035 | pAAV-hsyn-flex-Voltron | depositor full sequence | sequence record 225070 | pAAV-hsyn-flex-Voltron sequence 6245 bps
AGCGCCCAATACGCAAACCGCCTCTCCCCGCGCGTTGGCCGATTCATTAATGCAGCTGCGCGCTCGCTCG
CTCACTGAGGCCGCCCGGGCAAAGCCCGGGCGTCGGGCGACCTTTGGTCGCCCGGCCTCAGTGAGCGAGC
GAGCGCGCAGAGAGGGAGTGGCCAACTCCATCACTAGGGGTTCCTTGTAGTTAATGATTAACCCGCCATG
CTACTTATCTACGTAGCCATGCTCTAGGAAGATCTCTGCAGAGGGCCCTGCGTATGAGTGCAAGTGGGTT
TTAGGACCAGGATGAGGCGGGGTGGGGGTGCCTACCTGACGACCGACCCCGACCCACTGGACAAGCACCC
AACCCCCATTCCCCAAATTGCGCATCCCCTATCAGAGAGGGGGAGGGGAAACAGGATGCGGCGAGGCGCG
TGCGCACTGCCAGCTTCAGCACCGCGGACAGTGCCTTCGCCCCCGCCTGGCGGCGCGCGCCACCGCCGCC
TCAGCACTGAAGGCGCGCTGACGTCACTCGCCGGTCCCCCGCAAACTCCCCTTCCCGGCCACCTTGGTCG
CGTCCGCGCCGCCGCCGGCCCAGCCGGACCGCACCACGCGAGGCGCGAGATAGGGGGGCACGGGCGCGAC
CATCTGCGCTGCGGCGCCGGCGACTCAGCGCTGCCTCAGTCTGCGGTGGGCAGCGGAGGAGTCGTGTCGT
GCCTGAGAGCGCAGTCGAATTCAAGCTGCTAGCAAGGATCCCCATAACTTCGTATAAAGTATCCTATACG
AAGTTATATCAAAATAGGAAGACCAATGCTTCACCATCGACCCGAATTGCCAAGCATCACCATCGACCCA
TAACTTCGTATAATGTATGCTATACGAAGTTATACTAGAGCTTTTACACCTCGTTCTCGTAGCAGAACAC
GTTGATGTCGATCTGGTCCAGGGGGATGTACTCGCCCTCGCTGGTGATCCTGCTCTTAGTGGTTGGCTCG
CCGGAAATCTCGAGCGTCGACAGCCAGCGCGCGATCTCGCTGCCGATCAGGTCCGGGTTGTCTTCTTGCA
GCAGATTCAGACCCGGGCCGATGTCCACAGCCTTGCAGTTAGGCAGGCTTTTGGCCAGGCGAGCGGCTTC
GGCCGGTGGGATCAGAACGCCTGGGGTGCCCCAGAACAGCAGCTTCGGGACAGGGGACTGGTGCAGCCAG
TCCATGTATTCTTCGACCAGCGCGACGATGTTCGCTGGCTCACCGGCGATTGGCAGCTCGTTTGGGAAGC
GCCACAGTGGCTCGCGGTCAACAGGATTCAGGAACGGCTCGCGGTAATGGTCCATCTCGACTTCAGTCAG
CGGGCGGACGACACCCATCGGCAGCGTACCCTCGATAAAAACGTTCTGATCGATGATCAGCTTGCGGCCG
ACGTCGGTGGTGCGGAAGGCCTGGAAGGTCTCGCGGGCAAATTCTGGCCATTCGTCCCAGGTCGGGATAG
GGCGGATGAACTCCATAAATGCAATACCTTTGACGCGCTCTGGATTGCGCTTGGCCCAGTGGAAACCCAG
AGCGGAGCCCCAGTCGTGAATGACCAGGACGACCTCTTCCAGACCCAGGGCTTCGATGAAGGCATCCATG
AAGCGGACGTGGTCGTCGAAGAAATAACCCAGGTCTGGTTTGTCGGATTTGCCCATACCGATCAGGTCTG
GAGCAATGCAGCGATGGGTCGGTGCAACATGCGGGATGATGTTGCGCCACACGTAGGAGGAGGTCGGGTT
ACCGTGCAGGAACAGCACAGGGGTGCCATCGCGCGGACCAACATCGACGTAGTGCATGCGCTCGCCCAGG
ACTTCCACATAATGGGGGTCGAATGGAAAGCCAGTACCGATCTTGAAGATAGTCTCATGGGCAATGAGGC
ACCCCATTCCAAACAGTGGCTTAGCGAGCACATCCAGGATTCCCATGAGAATGGCCTCATTGTCGACGGA
CAGCACGCCACTACCAGACCCGAAAGCCCACACGACAGGATAAAACACCCAGAGGATTGACAGGAAGACG
AGCAGACTGACATAGGAGCTATGGTACTCGGGGCTTTTCTTCAGATCGTCTTTCCAAGTGGCGTTATACA
TCCCGTATGTCAGGACTGCCTGCATCACACATCCAGCGATAAAGTACACCCATTTGAACTTGTGTTCATC
CTCGAAGGCGCCCAGAATACCAAACACGATCATGAAAATGTCTGCGCCGATGACCCAAGAAATCATCACT
CCGCCCATCTTGGTCATGACGATGAGATCGAGCAGGAGCAGTGGTGTGGTCAGCACCCAGTTAATATATC
TTGCGTAGACCACCTGCCTTTCACCATTCATTGTCAGGTCCTGGTAGTTCACGGCCATTGCATAGTAAGC
GGTAGCGGCGATAGTGCAGATGGCAATGTTGATATAGTATGCGCTCTTCAGCTCTGAAGGCCGAAAGTGC
ACAGCCACTCCAAAAGCAATAGCAGCAGCAGCCATAATAGCAAAGACAATCCACTGTGCAATCATGCCGG
TCTCGGTTTCCACGTCAGCCATGGTGGCGGATCCTAGTATAACTTCGTATAGGATACTTTATACGAAGTT
ATCATTGGGATTCTTCCTATTTTGATCCAAGCATCACCATCGACCCTCTAGTCCAGATCTCACCATCGAC
CCATAACTTCGTATAGCATACATTATACGAAGTTATGTCCCTCGAAGAGGTTCGAATTCGATATCAAGCT
TATCGATAATCAACCTCTGGATTACAAAATTTGTGAAAGATTGACTGGTATTCTTAACTATGTTGCTCCT
TTTACGCTATGTGGATACGCTGCTTTAATGCCTTTGTATCATGCTATTGCTTCCCGTATGGCTTTCATTT
TCTCCTCCTTGTATAAATCCTGGTTGCTGTCTCTTTATGAGGAGTTGTGGCCCGTTGTCAGGCAACGTGG
CGTGGTGTGCACTGTGTTTGCTGACGCAACCCCCACTGGTTGGGGCATTGCCACCACCTGTCAGCTCCTT
TCCGGGACTTTCGCTTTCCCCCTCCCTATTGCCACGGCGGAACTCATCGCCGCCTGCCTTGCCCGCTGCT
GGACAGGGGCTCGGCTGTTGGGCACTGACAATTCCGTGGTGTTGTCGGGGAAATCATCGTCCTTTCCTTG
GCTGCTCGCCTGTGTTGCCACCTGGATTCTGCGCGGGACGTCCTTCTGCTACGTCCCTTCGGCCCTCAAT
CCAGCGGACCTTCCTTCCCGCGGCCTGCTGCCGGCTCTGCGGCCTCTTCCGCGTCTTCGCCTTCGCCCTC
AGACGAGTCGGATCTCCCTTTGGGCCGCCTCCCCGCATCGATACCGTCGACCTCGACCCGGGCGGCCGCT
TCGAGCAGACATGATAAGATACATTGATGAGTTTGGACAAACCACAACTAGAATGCAGTGAAAAAAATGC
TTTATTTGTGAAATTTGTGATGCTATTGCTTTATTTGTAACCATTATAAGCTGCAATAAACAAGTTAACA
ACAACAATTGCATTCATTTTATGTTTCAGGTTCAGGGGGAGATGTGGGAGGTTTTTTAAAGCAAGTAAAA
CCTCTACAAATGTGGTAAAATCGATAAGGATCTTCCTAGAGCATGGCTACGTAGATAAGTAGCATGGCGG
GTTAATCATTAACTACAAGGAACCCCTAGTGATGGAGTTGGCCACTCCCTCTCTGCGCGCTCGCTCGCTC
ACTGAGGCCGGGCGACCAAAGGTCGCCCGACGCCCGGGCTTTGCCCGGGCGGCCTCAGTGAGCGAGCGAG
CGCGCAGCTGGCGTAATAGCGAAGAGGCCCGCACCGATCGCCCTTCCCAACAGTTGCGCAGCCTGAATGG
CGAATGGG
[124 nt withheld, positions 3859-3982]
C
[91 nt withheld, positions 3984-4074]
A
[49 nt withheld, positions 4076-4124]
CCTTTGACGTTGGAGTCCACGTTCTTT
[37 nt withheld, positions 4152-4188]
ACCCTATCTCGGTCTATTCTTTTGATTTATAAGGGATTTTGCCGATTTCGGCCTATTGGTTAAAAAATGA
GCTGATTTAACAAAAATTTAACGCGAATTTTAACAAAATATTAACGCTTACAATTTAGGTGGCACTTTTC
GGGGAAATGTGCGCGGAACCCCTATTTGTTTATTTTTCTAAATACATTCAAATATGTATCCGCTCATGAG
ACAATAACCCTGATAAATGCTTCAATAATATTGAAAAAGGAAGAGTATGAGTATTCAACATTTCCGTGTC
GCCCTTATTCCCTTTTTTGCGGCATTTTGCCTTCCTGTTTTTGCTCACCCAGAAACGCTGGTGAAAGTAA
AAGATGCTGAAGATCAGTTGGGTGCACGAGTGGGTTACATCGAACTGGATCTCAACAGCGGTAAGATCCT
TGAGAGTTTTCGCCCCGAAGAACGTTTTCCAATGATGAGCACTTTTAAAGTTCTGCTATGTGGCGCGGTA
TTATCCCGTATTGACGCCGGGCAAGAGCAACTCGGTCGCCGCATACACTATTCTCAGAATGACTTGGTTG
AGTACTCACCAGTCACAGAAAAGCATCTTACGGATGGCATGACAGTAAGAGAATTATGCAGTGCTGCCAT
AACCATGAGTGATAACACTGCGGCCAACTTACTTCTGACAACGATCGGAGGACCGAAGGAGCTAACCGCT
TTTTTGCACAACATGGGGGATCATGTAACTCGCCTTGATCGTTGGGAACCGGAGCTGAATGAAGCCATAC
CAAACGACGAGCGTGACACCACGATGCCTGTAGCAATGGCAACAACGTTGCGCAAACTATTAACTGGCGA
ACTACTTACTCTAGCTTCCCGGCAACAATTAATAGACTGGATGGAGGCGGATAAAGTTGCAGGACCACTT
CTGCGCTCGGCCCTTCCGGCTGGCTGGTTTATTGCTGATAAATCTGGAGCCGGTGAGCGTGGGTCTCGCG
GTATCATTGCAGCACTGGGGCCAGATGGTAAGCCCTCCCGTATCGTAGTTATCTACACGACGGGGAGTCA
GGCAACTATGGATGAACGAAATAGACAGATCGCTGAGATAGGTGCCTCACTGATTAAGCATTGGTAACTG
TCAGACCAAGTTTACTCATATATACTTTAGATTGATTTAAAACTTCATTTTTAATTTAAAAGGATCTAGG
TGAAGATCCTTTTTGATAATCTCATGACCAAAATCCCTTAACGTGAGTTTTCGTTCCACTGAGCGTCAGA
CCCCGTAGAAAAGATCAAAGGATCTTCTTGAGATCCTTTTTTTCTGCGCGTAATCTGCTGCTTGCAAACA
AAAAAACCACCGCTACCAGCGGTGGTTTGTTTGCCGGATCAAGAGCTACCAACTCTTTTTCCGAAGGTAA
CTGGCTTCAGCAGAGCGCAGATACCAAATACTGTTCTTCTAGTGTAGCCGTAGTTAGGCCACCACTTCAA
GAACTCTGTAGCACCGCCTACATACCTCGCTCTGCTAATCCTGTTACCAGTGGCTGCTGCCAGTGGCGAT
AAGTCGTGTCTTACCGGGTTGGACTCAAGACGATAGTTACCGGATAAGGCGCAGCGGTCGGGCTGAACGG
GGGGTTCGTGCACACAGCCCAGCTTGGAGCGAACGACCTACACCGAACTGAGATACCTACAGCGTGAGCT
ATGAGAAAGCGCCACGCTTCCCGAAGGGAGAAAGGCGGACAGGTATCCGGTAAGCGGCAGGGTCGGAACA
GGAGAGCGCACGAGGGAGCTTCCAGGGGGAAACGCCTGGTATCTTTATAGTCCTGTCGGGTTTCGCCACC
TCTGACTTGAGCGTCGATTTTTGTGATGCTCGTCAGGGGGGCGGAGCCTATGGAAAAACGCCAGCAACGC
GGCCTTTTTACGGTTCCTGGCCTTTTGCTGGCCTTTTGCTCACATGTTCTTTCCTGCGTTATCCCCTGAT
TCTGTGGATAACCGTATTACCGCCTTTGAGTGAGCTGATACCGCTCGCCGCAGCCGAACGACCGAGCGCA
GCGAGTCAGTGAGCGAGGAAGCGGAAG
Features (pLannotate 1.2.2; 20 found; start..end, strand, type, name):
      2..58      +  CDS            lacI (fragment): lac repressor; lacI; The lac repressor binds to the lac operator to inhibit transcription in E. coli. This inhibition can be relieved by adding lactose or isopropyl-β-D-thiogalactopyranoside (IPTG).
     52..185     -  repeat_region  AAV2 ITR: inverted terminal repeat of adeno-associated virus serotype 2 inverted
    267..714     +  promoter       hSyn promoter: human synapsin I promoter; confers neuron-specific expression (Kügler et al., 2003)
    744..777     -  protein_bind   lox2272: Cre-mediated recombination occurs in the 8-bp core sequence (GGATACTT). lox2272 sites are compatible with each other, but incompatible with loxP or loxN sites (Lee and Saito, 1988). Cre recombinase
    840..873     -  protein_bind   loxP: Cre-mediated recombination occurs in the 8-bp core sequence (GCATACAT). Cre recombinase
    908..967     -  CDS            KCNJ2 (fragment): KCNJ2_HUMAN - Also known as IRK1. Experimental evidence at protein level: Swiss-Prot protein existence level 1. Probably participates in establishing action potential waveform and excitability of neuronal and muscle tissues. Inward rectifier potassium channels are characterized by a greater tendency to allow potassium to flow into the cell rather than out of it. Their voltage dependence is regulated by the concentration of extracellular potassium; as external potassium is raised, the voltage range of the channel opening shifts to more positive voltages. The inward rectification is mainly due t
    980..1861    -  CDS            HaloTag®: modified bacterial dehalogenase that forms covalent bonds with chloroalkane derivatives
   2559..2592    +  protein_bind   lox2272: Cre-mediated recombination occurs in the 8-bp core sequence (GGATACTT). lox2272 sites are compatible with each other, but incompatible with loxP or loxN sites (Lee and Saito, 1988). Cre recombinase
   2663..2696    +  protein_bind   loxP: Cre-mediated recombination occurs in the 8-bp core sequence (GCATACAT). Cre recombinase
   2714..2738    +  misc_feature   MCS (fragment): pBluescript multiple cloning site
   2738..3326    +  misc_feature   WPRE: woodchuck hepatitis virus posttranscriptional regulatory element
   3327..3346    +  misc_feature   MCS (fragment): pBluescript multiple cloning site
   3375..3496    -  polyA_signal   SV40 poly(A) signal: SV40 polyadenylation signal
   3519..3587    -  CDS            large T antigen (fragment): large T antigen from SV40 (simian virus 40)
   3658..3790    +  repeat_region  AAV2 ITR (fragment): inverted terminal repeat of adeno-associated virus serotype 2 inverted
   3785..3854    +  CDS            lacZα (fragment): LacZα fragment of β-galactosidase; lacZ fragment
   3859..4287    +  rep_origin     f1 ori (sequence partly withheld): f1 bacteriophage origin of replication; arrow indicates direction of (+) strand synthesis
   4340..4444    +  promoter       AmpR promoter: bla
   4445..5305    +  CDS            AmpR: β-lactamase; bla; confers resistance to ampicillin, carbenicillin, and related antibiotics
   5476..6064    +  rep_origin     ori: high-copy-number ColE1/pMB1/pBR322/pUC origin of replication
