>Addgene plasmid #119035 | pAAV-hsyn-flex-Voltron | addgene full sequence | sequence record 230366 | Addgene NGS Result
AGCGCCCAATACGCAAACCGCCTCTCCCCGCGCGTTGGCCGATTCATTAATGCAGCTGCGCGCTCGCTCG
CTCACTGAGGCCGCCCGGGCAAAGCCCGGGCGTCGGGCGACCTTTGGTCGCCCGGCCTCAGTGAGCGAGC
GAGCGCGCAGAGAGGGAGTGGCCAACTCCATCACTAGGGGTTCCTTGTAGTTAATGATTAACCCGCCATG
CTACTTATCTACGTAGCCATGCTCTAGGAAGATCTCTGCAGAGGGCCCTGCGTATGAGTGCAAGTGGGTT
TTAGGACCAGGATGAGGCGGGGTGGGGGTGCCTACCTGACGACCGACCCCGACCCACTGGACAAGCACCC
AACCCCCATTCCCCAAATTGCGCATCCCCTATCAGAGAGGGGGAGGGGAAACAGGATGCGGCGAGGCGCG
TGCGCACTGCCAGCTTCAGCACCGCGGACAGTGCCTTCGCCCCCGCCTGGCGGCGCGCGCCACCGCCGCC
TCAGCACTGAAGGCGCGCTGACGTCACTCGCCGGTCCCCCGCAAACTCCCCTTCCCGGCCACCTTGGTCG
CGTCCGCGCCGCCGCCGGCCCAGCCGGACCGCACCACGCGAGGCGCGAGATAGGGGGGCACGGGCGCGAC
CATCTGCGCTGCGGCGCCGGCGACTCAGCGCTGCCTCAGTCTGCGGTGGGCAGCGGAGGAGTCGTGTCGT
GCCTGAGAGCGCAGTCGAATTCAAGCTGCTAGCAAGGATCCCCATAACTTCGTATAAAGTATCCTATACG
AAGTTATATCAAAATAGGAAGACCAATGCTTCACCATCGACCCGAATTGCCAAGCATCACCATCGACCCA
TAACTTCGTATAATGTATGCTATACGAAGTTATACTAGAGCTTTTACACCTCGTTCTCGTAGCAGAACAC
GTTGATGTCGATCTGGTCCAGGGGGATGTACTCGCCCTCGCTGGTGATCCTGCTCTTAGTGGTTGGCTCG
CCGGAAATCTCGAGCGTCGACAGCCAGCGCGCGATCTCGCTGCCGATCAGGTCCGGGTTGTCTTCTTGCA
GCAGATTCAGACCCGGGCCGATGTCCACAGCCTTGCAGTTAGGCAGGCTTTTGGCCAGGCGAGCGGCTTC
GGCCGGTGGGATCAGAACGCCTGGGGTGCCCCAGAACAGCAGCTTCGGGACAGGGGACTGGTGCAGCCAG
TCCATGTATTCTTCGACCAGCGCGACGATGTTCGCTGGCTCACCGGCGATTGGCAGCTCGTTTGGGAAGC
GCCACAGTGGCTCGCGGTCAACAGGATTCAGGAACGGCTCGCGGTAATGGTCCATCTCGACTTCAGTCAG
CGGGCGGACGACACCCATCGGCAGCGTACCCTCGATAAAAACGTTCTGATCGATGATCAGCTTGCGGCCG
ACGTCGGTGGTGCGGAAGGCCTGGAAGGTCTCGCGGGCAAATTCTGGCCATTCGTCCCAGGTCGGGATAG
GGCGGATGAACTCCATAAATGCAATACCTTTGACGCGCTCTGGATTGCGCTTGGCCCAGTGGAAACCCAG
AGCGGAGCCCCAGTCGTGAATGACCAGGACGACCTCTTCCAGACCCAGGGCTTCGATGAAGGCATCCATG
AAGCGGACGTGGTCGTCGAAGAAATAACCCAGGTCTGGTTTGTCGGATTTGCCCATACCGATCAGGTCTG
GAGCAATGCAGCGATGGGTCGGTGCAACATGCGGGATGATGTTGCGCCACACGTAGGAGGAGGTCGGGTT
ACCGTGCAGGAACAGCACAGGGGTGCCATCGCGCGGACCAACATCGACGTAGTGCATGCGCTCGCCCAGG
ACTTCCACATAATGGGGGTCGAATGGAAAGCCAGTACCGATCTTGAAGATAGTCTCATGGGCAATGAGGC
ACCCCATTCCAAACAGTGGCTTAGCGAGCACATCCAGGATTCCCATGAGAATGGCCTCATTGTCGACGGA
CAGCACGCCACTACCAGACCCGAAAGCCCACACGACAGGATAAAACACCCAGAGGATTGACAGGAAGACG
AGCAGACTGACATAGGAGCTATGGTACTCGGGGCTTTTCTTCAGATCGTCTTTCCAAGTGGCGTTATACA
TCCCGTATGTCAGGACTGCCTGCATCACACATCCAGCGATAAAGTACACCCATTTGAACTTGTGTTCATC
CTCGAAGGCGCCCAGAATACCAAACACGATCATGAAAATGTCTGCGCCGATGACCCAAGAAATCATCACT
CCGCCCATCTTGGTCATGACGATGAGATCGAGCAGGAGCAGTGGTGTGGTCAGCACCCAGTTAATATATC
TTGCGTAGACCACCTGCCTTTCACCATTCATTGTCAGGTCCTGGTAGTTCACGGCCATTGCATAGTAAGC
GGTAGCGGCGATAGTGCAGATGGCAATGTTGATATAGTATGCGCTCTTCAGCTCTGAAGGCCGAAAGTGC
ACAGCCACTCCAAAAGCAATAGCAGCAGCAGCCATAATAGCAAAGACAATCCACTGTGCAATCATGCCGG
TCTCGGTTTCCACGTCAGCCATGGTGGCGGATCCTAGTATAACTTCGTATAGGATACTTTATACGAAGTT
ATCATTGGGATTCTTCCTATTTTGATCCAAGCATCACCATCGACCCTCTAGTCCAGATCTCACCATCGAC
CCATAACTTCGTATAGCATACATTATACGAAGTTATGTCCCTCGAAGAGGTTCGAATTCGATATCAAGCT
TATCGATAATCAACCTCTGGATTACAAAATTTGTGAAAGATTGACTGGTATTCTTAACTATGTTGCTCCT
TTTACGCTATGTGGATACGCTGCTTTAATGCCTTTGTATCATGCTATTGCTTCCCGTATGGCTTTCATTT
TCTCCTCCTTGTATAAATCCTGGTTGCTGTCTCTTTATGAGGAGTTGTGGCCCGTTGTCAGGCAACGTGG
CGTGGTGTGCACTGTGTTTGCTGACGCAACCCCCACTGGTTGGGGCATTGCCACCACCTGTCAGCTCCTT
TCCGGGACTTTCGCTTTCCCCCTCCCTATTGCCACGGCGGAACTCATCGCCGCCTGCCTTGCCCGCTGCT
GGACAGGGGCTCGGCTGTTGGGCACTGACAATTCCGTGGTGTTGTCGGGGAAATCATCGTCCTTTCCTTG
GCTGCTCGCCTGTGTTGCCACCTGGATTCTGCGCGGGACGTCCTTCTGCTACGTCCCTTCGGCCCTCAAT
CCAGCGGACCTTCCTTCCCGCGGCCTGCTGCCGGCTCTGCGGCCTCTTCCGCGTCTTCGCCTTCGCCCTC
AGACGAGTCGGATCTCCCTTTGGGCCGCCTCCCCGCATCGATACCGTCGACCTCGACCCGGGCGGCCGAT
CTTCCTAGAGCATGGCTACGTAGATAAGTAGCATGGCGGGTTAATCATTAACTACAAGGAACCCCTAGTG
ATGGAGTTGGCCACTCCCTCTCTGCGCGCTCGCTCGCTCACTGAGGCCGGGCGACCAAAGGTCGCCCGAC
GCCCGGGCTTTGCCCGGGCGGCCTCAGTGAGCGAGCGAGCGCGCAGCTGGCGTAATAGCGAAGAGGCCCG
CACCGATCGCCCTTCCCAACAGTTGCGCAGCCTGAATGGCGAATGGGTTTCCATAGGCTCCGCCCCCCTG
ACGAGCATCACAAAAATCGACGCTCAAGTCAGAGGTGGCGAAACCCGACAGGACTATAAAGATACCAGGC
GTTTCCCCCTGGAAGCTCCCTCGTGCGCTCTCCTGTTCCGACCCTGCCGCTTACCGGATACCTGTCCGCC
TTTCTCCCTTCGGGAAGCGTGGCGCTTTCTCATAGCTCACGCTGTAGGTATCTCAGTTCGGTGTAGGTCG
TTCGCTCCAAGCTGGGCTGTGTGCACGAACCCCCCGTTCAGCCCGACCGCTGCGCCTTATCCGGTAACTA
TCGTCTTGAGTCCAACCCGGTAAGACACGACTTATCGCCACTGGCAGCAGCCACTGGTAACAGGATTAGC
AGAGCGAGGTATGTAGGCGGTGCTACAGAGTTCTTGAAGTGGTGGCCTAACTACGGCTACACTAGAAGAA
CAGTATTTGGTATCTGCGCTCTGCTGAAGCCAGTTACCTTCGGAAAAAGAGTTGGTAGCTCTTGATCCGG
CAAACAAACCACCGCTGGTAGCGGTGGTTTTTTTGTTTGCAAGCAGCAGATTACGCGCAGAAAAAAAGGA
TCTCAAGAAGATCCTTTGATCTTTTCTACGGGGTCTGACGCTCAGTGGAACGAAAACTCACGTTAAGGGA
TTTTGGTCATGAGATTATCAAAAAGGATCTTCACCTAGATCCTTTTAAATTAAAAATGAAGTTTTAAATC
AATCTAAAGTATATATGAGTAAACTTGGTCTGACAGTTACCAATGCTTAATCAGTGAGGCACCTATCTCA
GCGATCTGTCTATTTCGTTCATCCATAGTTGCCTGACTCCCCGTCGTGTAGATAACTACGATACGGGAGG
GCTTACCATCTGGCCCCAGTGCTGCAATGATACCGCGAGACCCACGCTCACCGGCTCCAGATTTATCAGC
AATAAACCAGCCAGCCGGAAGGGCCGAGCGCAGAAGTGGTCCTGCAACTTTATCCGCCTCCATCCAGTCT
ATTAATTGTTGCCGGGAAGCTAGAGTAAGTAGTTCGCCAGTTAATAGTTTGCGCAACGTTGTTGCCATTG
CTACAGGCATCGTGGTGTCACGCTCGTCGTTTGGTATGGCTTCATTCAGCTCCGGTTCCCAACGATCAAG
GCGAGTTACATGATCCCCCATGTTGTGCAAAAAAGCGGTTAGCTCCTTCGGTCCTCCGATCGTTGTCAGA
AGTAAGTTGGCCGCAGTGTTATCACTCATGGTTATGGCAGCACTGCATAATTCTCTTACTGTCATGCCAT
CCGTAAGATGCTTTTCTGTGACTGGTGAGTACTCAACCAAGTCATTCTGAGAATAGTGTATGCGGCGACC
GAGTTGCTCTTGCCCGGCGTCAATACGGGATAATACCGCGCCACATAGCAGAACTTTAAAAGTGCTCATC
ATTGGAAAACGTTCTTCGGGGCGAAAACTCTCAAGGATCTTACCGCTGTTGAGATCCAGTTCGATGTAAC
CCACTCGTGCACCCAACTGATCTTCAGCATCTTTTACTTTCACCAGCGTTTCTGGGTGAGCAAAAACAGG
AAGGCAAAATGCCGCAAAAAAGGGAATAAGGGCGACACGGAAATGTTGAATACTCATACTCTTCCTTTTT
CAATATTATTGAAGCATTTATCAGGGTTATTGTCTCATGAGCGGATACATATTTGAATGTATTTAGAAAA
ATAAACAAATAGGGGTTCCGCGCACATTTCCCCGAAAAGTGCCACCTAAATTGTAAGCGTTAATATTTTG
TTAAAATTCGCGTTAAATTTTTGTTAAATCAGCTCATTTTTTAACCAATAGGCCGAAATCGGCAAAATCC
CTTATAAATCAAAAGAATAGACCGAGATAGGGT
[37 nt withheld, positions 5494-5530]
AAAGAACGTGGACTCCAACGTCAAAGG
[49 nt withheld, positions 5558-5606]
T
[91 nt withheld, positions 5608-5698]
G
[125 nt withheld, positions 5700-5824]
ACGCCAGCAACGCGGCCTTTTTACGGTTCCTGGCCTTTTGCTGGCCTTTTGCTCACATGTTCTTTCCTGC
GTTATCCCCTGATTCTGTGGATAACCGTATTACCGCCTTTGAGTGAGCTGATACCGCTCGCCGCAGCCGA
ACGACCGAGCGCAGCGAGTCAGTGAGCGAGGAAGCGGAAG
Features (pLannotate 1.2.2; 19 found; start..end, strand, type, name):
      2..58      +  CDS            lacI (fragment): lac repressor; lacI; The lac repressor binds to the lac operator to inhibit transcription in E. coli. This inhibition can be relieved by adding lactose or isopropyl-β-D-thiogalactopyranoside (IPTG).
     52..185     -  repeat_region  AAV2 ITR: inverted terminal repeat of adeno-associated virus serotype 2 inverted
    267..714     +  promoter       hSyn promoter: human synapsin I promoter; confers neuron-specific expression (Kügler et al., 2003)
    744..777     -  protein_bind   lox2272: Cre-mediated recombination occurs in the 8-bp core sequence (GGATACTT). lox2272 sites are compatible with each other, but incompatible with loxP or loxN sites (Lee and Saito, 1988). Cre recombinase
    840..873     -  protein_bind   loxP: Cre-mediated recombination occurs in the 8-bp core sequence (GCATACAT). Cre recombinase
    908..967     -  CDS            KCNJ2 (fragment): KCNJ2_HUMAN - Also known as IRK1. Experimental evidence at protein level: Swiss-Prot protein existence level 1. Probably participates in establishing action potential waveform and excitability of neuronal and muscle tissues. Inward rectifier potassium channels are characterized by a greater tendency to allow potassium to flow into the cell rather than out of it. Their voltage dependence is regulated by the concentration of extracellular potassium; as external potassium is raised, the voltage range of the channel opening shifts to more positive voltages. The inward rectification is mainly due t
    980..1861    -  CDS            HaloTag®: modified bacterial dehalogenase that forms covalent bonds with chloroalkane derivatives
   2559..2592    +  protein_bind   lox2272: Cre-mediated recombination occurs in the 8-bp core sequence (GGATACTT). lox2272 sites are compatible with each other, but incompatible with loxP or loxN sites (Lee and Saito, 1988). Cre recombinase
   2663..2696    +  protein_bind   loxP: Cre-mediated recombination occurs in the 8-bp core sequence (GCATACAT). Cre recombinase
   2714..2738    +  misc_feature   MCS (fragment): pBluescript multiple cloning site
   2738..3326    +  misc_feature   WPRE: woodchuck hepatitis virus posttranscriptional regulatory element
   3327..3346    +  misc_feature   MCS (fragment): pBluescript multiple cloning site
   3417..3549    +  repeat_region  AAV2 ITR (fragment): inverted terminal repeat of adeno-associated virus serotype 2 inverted
   3544..3613    +  CDS            lacZα (fragment): LacZα fragment of β-galactosidase; lacZ fragment
   3618..4206    -  rep_origin     ori: high-copy-number ColE1/pMB1/pBR322/pUC origin of replication
   4377..5237    -  CDS            AmpR: β-lactamase; bla; confers resistance to ampicillin, carbenicillin, and related antibiotics
   5238..5342    -  promoter       AmpR promoter: bla
   5395..5823    -  rep_origin     f1 ori (sequence partly withheld): f1 bacteriophage origin of replication; arrow indicates direction of (+) strand synthesis
   5871..6004    +  rep_origin     RSF ori (fragment): Plasmids containing the RSF 1030 origin of replication can be propagated in E. coli cells that contain additional plasmids with compatible origins.
