[The description below was written by a language model from this plasmid's Addgene catalogue record and pLannotate feature annotations shown in this document.]
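Description:
pAAV-hsyn-flex-Voltron is an AAV transfer plasmid for Cre-dependent, neuron-specific expression of the synthetic voltage indicator Voltron. It is built on a pAAV-hsyn backbone and propagated in E. coli as a high-copy plasmid with a ColE1/pUC-type origin and ampicillin selection through β-lactamase; an f1 origin is also present. The expression cassette lies between two AAV2 inverted terminal repeats, which allow it to be packaged into recombinant AAV particles for delivery to mammalian cells.

Within the ITRs, the human synapsin I promoter restricts expression to neurons. Downstream, the Voltron coding sequence sits in reverse orientation, flanked on each side by a lox2272 and a loxP site arranged in opposing pairs (a FLEX or double-inverted switch). Without Cre the open reading frame is antisense to the promoter and is not expressed. Cre recombination between compatible sites inverts the cassette and then excises one site of each pair, locking it in the sense orientation. The annotated parts of the inverted insert are a HaloTag domain, which covalently binds chloroalkane-linked dye ligands, and a short KCNJ2 (Kir2.1)-derived fragment of the kind commonly used as a trafficking signal. About 700 nt of the insert upstream of HaloTag is unannotated and presumably encodes the voltage-sensing portion, which the record does not describe. A WPRE follows the cassette to enhance transcript stability and expression.

The two sequence records differ. The 6,245 nt depositor sequence has an SV40 poly(A) signal between the WPRE and the 3′ ITR, whereas the 6,004 nt sequencing-derived record lacks that annotation and shows the bacterial backbone segment in the opposite orientation. The associated publication concerns chemigenetic indicators for in vivo voltage imaging, in keeping with use of the plasmid in Cre-defined neuronal populations.
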