Addgene plasmid #119035: pAAV-hsyn-flex-Voltron
Purpose: Cre-dependant expression of Voltron in neurons
Depositing lab: Eric Schreiter. Depositing organization: HHMI, Janelia Research Campus. Publication: Bright and photostable chemigenetic indicators for extended in vivo voltage imaging. Abdelfattah AS, Kawashima T, Singh A, Novak O, Liu H, Shuai Y, Huang YC, Campagnola L, Seeman SC, Yu J, Zheng J, Grimm JB, Patel R, Friedrich J, Mensh BD, Paninski L, Macklin JJ, Murphy GJ, Podgorski K, Lin BJ, Chen TW, Turner GC, Liu Z, Koyama M, Svoboda K, Ahrens MB, Lavis LD, Schreiter ER. Science. 2019 Aug 1. pii: science.aav6416. doi: 10.1126/science.aav6416. PubMed 31371562.
Backbone
  Vector backbone: pAAV-hsyn
  Vector type: Mammalian Expression, AAV
Growth in bacteria
  Bacterial resistance: Ampicillin, 100 μg/mL
  Growth temperature: 37°C
  Growth strain: NEB Stable
  Copy number: High Copy
Gene/Insert
  Gene/Insert name: Voltron
  Species: Synthetic
  Promoter: hsyn
  Cloning method: Gibson Cloning
  Sequencing primers: 5′ Unknown
Terms and licenses: Academic/Nonprofit Terms; Industry Terms: Not Available to Industry
Depositor comments: 5' cloning site: NheI, 3' cloning site: HindIII
How to cite: pAAV-hsyn-flex-Voltron was a gift from Eric Schreiter (Addgene plasmid # 119035 ; http://n2t.net/addgene:119035 ; RRID:Addgene_119035)
